>Addgene plasmid #38809 | PDLIM1 | depositor partial sequence | sequence record 48866 | PDLIM1 sequence 364 bps
ATGCACCATCATCATCATCATTCTTCTGGTGTAGATCTGGGTACCGAGAACCTGTACTTCCAATCCATGA
CCACCCAGCAGATAGACCTCCAGGGCCCGGGGCCGTGGGGCTTCCGCCTCGTGGGCGGCAAGGACTTCGA
GCAGCCTCTCGCCATTTCCCGGGTCACTCCTGGAAGCAAGGCGGCTCTAGCTAATTTATGTATTGGAGAT
GTAATCACAGCCATTGATGGGGAAAATACTAGCAATATGACACACTTGGAAGCTCAGAACAGAATCAAAG
GCTGCACAGACAACTTGACTCTCACTGTAGCCAGATCTGAACATGAATCTGACTTGTGACAGTAAAGGTG
GATACGGATCCGAA
