>Addgene plasmid #38809 | PDLIM1 | addgene partial sequence | sequence record 50257 | T7 5'-TAATACGACTCACTATAGGG-3'
ATTTTGTTTACTTTAAGAAGGAGATATACATATGCACCATCATCATCATCATTCTTCTGGTGTAGATCTG
GGTACCGAGAACCTGTACTTCCAATCCATGACCACCCAGCAGATAGACCTCCAGGGCCCGGGGCCGTGGG
GCTTCCGCCTCGTGGGCGGCAAGGACTTCGAGCAGCCTCTCGCCATTTCCCGGGTCACTCCTGGAAGCAA
GGCGGCTCTAGCTAATTTATGTATTGGAGATGTAATCACAGCCATTGATGGGGAAAATACTAGCAATATG
ACACACTTGGAAGCTCAGAACAGAATCAAAGGCTGCACAGACAACTTGACTCTCACTGTAGCCAGATCTG
AACATGAATCTGACTTGTGACAGTAAAGGTGGATACGGATCCGAATTCGAGCTCCGTCGACAAGCTTGCG
GCCGCACTCGAGCACCACCACCACCACCACTGAGATCCGGCTGCTAACAAAGCCCGAAAGGAAGCTGAGT
TGGCTGCTGCCACCGCTGAGCAATAACTAGCATAACCCCTTGGGGCCTCTAAACGGGTCTTGAGGGGTTT
TTTGCTGAAAGGAGGAACTATATCCGGATTGGCGAATGGG
[124 nt withheld, positions 601-724]
C
[77 nt withheld, positions 726-802]
