>Addgene plasmid #38809 | PDLIM1 | addgene partial sequence | sequence record 50258 | T7_term
GGCTTGTAGCAGCCGGATCTCAGTGGTGGTGGTGGTGGTGCTCGAGTGCGGCCGCAAGCTTGTCGACGGA
GCTCGAATTCGGATCCGTATCCACCTTTACTGTCACAAGTCAGATTCATGTTCAGATCTGGCTACAGTGA
GAGTCAAGTTGTCTGTGCAGCCTTTGATTCTGTTCTGAGCTTCCAAGTGTGTCATATTGCTAGTATTTTC
CCCATCAATGGCTGTGATTACATCTCCAATACATAAATTAGCTAGAGCCGCCTTGCTTCCAGGAGTGACC
CGGGAAATGGCGAGAGGCTGCTCGAAGTCCTTGCCGCCCACGAGGCGGAAGCCCCACGGCCCCGGGCCCT
GGAGGTCTATCTGCTGGGTGGTCATGGATTGGAAGTACAGGTTCTCGGTACCCAGATCTACACCAGAAGA
ATGATGATGATGATGGTGCATATGTATATCTCCTTCTTAAAGTTAAACAAAATTATTTCTAGAGGGGAAT
TGTTATCCGCTCACAATTCCCCTATAGTGAGTCGTATTAATTTCGCGGGATCGAGATCTCGATCCTCTAC
GCCGGACGCATCGTGGCCGGCATCACCGGCGCCACAGGTGCGGTTGCTGGCGCCTATATCGCCGACATCA
CCGATGGGGAAGATCGGGCTCGCCACTTCGGGCTCATGAGCGCTTGTTTCGGCGTGGGTATGGTGGCAGG
CCCCGTGGCCGGGGGACTGTTGGGCGCCATCTCCTTGCATGCACCATTCCTTGCGGCGGCGGTGCTCAAC
GGCCTCAACCTACTACTGGGCTGCTTCCTAATGCAGGAGT
