[The description below was written by a language model from this plasmid's Addgene catalogue record.]
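Description:
PDLIM1 is a bacterial expression plasmid built on the pNIC28-Bsa4 backbone from the SGC, made to produce a fragment of human PDZ and LIM domain 1 (also known as elfin, CLIM1 or CLP-36) for structure determination. It is maintained in E. coli as a low-copy plasmid under kanamycin selection, with Mach1 listed as the propagation strain. The record gives no feature table, so the origin of replication and the exact regulatory elements are not itemised. The listed sequencing primers (T7 forward and T7 terminator) indicate that the insert lies between T7 promoter and terminator sequences, an arrangement in which expression normally depends on a host strain supplying T7 RNA polymerase.

The insert is about 364 bp and is recorded as truncated, so it encodes only part of the PDLIM1 open reading frame rather than the full-length protein. The catalogue explicitly warns that it may not be the full ORF, and the precise domain boundaries are not stated in the fields provided. It was introduced by ligation-independent cloning and carries an N-terminal His tag followed by a TEV protease recognition site. This allows the recombinant protein to be captured by immobilised metal affinity chromatography and the tag then cleaved off to leave a near-native fragment. The entry is cross-referenced to a deposited Protein Data Bank structure, consistent with its use for producing purified protein for crystallography or related structural and biophysical work.
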