Addgene plasmid #38809: PDLIM1
Purpose: Bacterial expression for structure determination; may not be full ORF
Depositing lab: Nicola Burgess-Brown. Depositing organization: University of Oxford.
Backbone
  Vector backbone: pNIC28-Bsa4
  Backbone manufacturer: SGC
  Vector type: Bacterial Expression
Growth in bacteria
  Bacterial resistance: Kanamycin, 50 μg/mL
  Growth temperature: 37°C
  Growth strain: Mach1
  Copy number: Low Copy
Gene/Insert
  Gene/Insert name: PDLIM1 (alt names: PDZ and LIM domain 1 (elfin); PDB:2PKT)
  Species: H. sapiens (human)
  Insert size (bp): 364
  Mutation: Truncated (see comments)
  GenBank ID: PDZ and LIM domain 1 (elfin)
  Entrez Gene: PDLIM1 (a.k.a. CLIM1, CLP-36, CLP36, HEL-S-112, hCLIM1)
  Tag / fusion protein: His Tev (N terminal on insert)
  Cloning method: Ligation Independent Cloning
  Sequencing primers: 5′ T7; 3′ T7-term
Terms and licenses: Academic/Nonprofit Terms; Industry Terms: Not Available to Industry
How to cite: PDLIM1 was a gift from Nicola Burgess-Brown (Addgene plasmid # 38809 ; http://n2t.net/addgene:38809 ; RRID:Addgene_38809)
